Addgene plasmid #156699: pD649-HAsp-GP6-Fc(DAPA)-AviTag-6xHis
Purpose: Mammalian expression of cell-surface protein extracellular domain fused to Fc(DAPA)-Avi-6xHis. Protein is secreted from cells.
Depositing lab: Chris Garcia. Depositing organization: Stanford University. Publication: A Human IgSF Cell-Surface Interactome Reveals a Complex Network of Protein-Protein Interactions. Wojtowicz WM, Vielmetter J, Fernandes RA, Siepe DH, Eastman CL, Chisholm GB, Cox S, Klock H, Anderson PW, Rue SM, Miller JJ, Glaser SM, Bragstad ML, Vance J, Lam AW, Lesley SA, Zinn K, Garcia KC. Cell. 2020 Aug 20;182(4):1027-1043.e17. doi: 10.1016/j.cell.2020.07.025. PubMed 32822567.
Backbone
  Vector backbone: pD649
  Backbone size w/o insert (bp): 6106
  Vector type: Mammalian Expression
Growth in bacteria
  Bacterial resistance: Ampicillin, 100 μg/mL
  Growth temperature: 37°C
  Growth strain: DH5alpha
  Copy number: High Copy
Gene/Insert
  Gene/Insert name: GP6 (alt name: GPVI)
  Species: H. sapiens (human)
  Insert size (bp): 741
  Mutation: Fc region of human IgG contains D265A and P329A mutations (DAPA)
  Entrez Gene: GP6 (a.k.a. BDPLT11, GPIV, GPVI)
  Promoter: CMV/SP6
  Tag / fusion protein: Fc(DAPA)-AviTag-6xHis (C terminal on backbone)
  Cloning method: Restriction Enzyme; 5′ cloning site GCGGCCGC (not destroyed); 3′ cloning site GGCGCGCC (not destroyed)
  Sequencing primers: 5′ ATTTAGGTGACACTATAG; 3′ CACGTACCAGTTGAACTTCACC
Resource information
  A portion of this plasmid was derived from a plasmid made by: synthesis by ThermoFisher
Terms and licenses: Academic/Nonprofit Terms; Industry Terms: Not Available to Industry
Depositor comments: Some plasmids in this collection may have an IS4-like element ISVsa5 family transposase upstream of the CMV promoter.
How to cite: pD649-HAsp-GP6-Fc(DAPA)-AviTag-6xHis was a gift from Chris Garcia (Addgene plasmid # 156699 ; http://n2t.net/addgene:156699 ; RRID:Addgene_156699)
