[The description below was written by a language model from this plasmid's Addgene catalogue record and pLannotate feature annotations shown in this document.]
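Description:
pD649-HAsp-GP6-Fc(DAPA)-AviTag-6xHis is a mammalian expression plasmid of about 6.8 kb, built on the pD649 backbone, for producing the extracellular domain of human GP6 (glycoprotein VI, the platelet collagen receptor) as a secreted Fc fusion protein. It is propagated in E. coli at high copy from a ColE1/pUC-type origin and selected with ampicillin through a full-length β-lactamase gene. The annotation also picks up short remnants of KanR, lacZα, an rrnB terminator and an f1 origin, which appear to be backbone fragments rather than functional elements.

The expression cassette is driven by the CMV immediate-early enhancer and promoter, followed by a fragment of CMV intron A and an SP6 promoter, which can support in vitro transcription and also serves as a sequencing primer site. The open reading frame begins with a secretion signal: the name indicates an HA-type signal peptide, although the automated annotation matched part of this region to a mouse IgH signal sequence. Next comes the GP6 ectodomain, cloned between retained NotI and AscI sites, and then a human IgG1 Fc region carrying the D265A and P329A (DAPA) substitutions, which are generally used to reduce Fc effector binding. The catalogue lists a C-terminal AviTag for site-specific biotinylation and a 6xHis tag for metal-affinity purification; neither is annotated separately in the feature table. A bGH polyadenylation signal terminates the transcript. A second cassette, with SV40 and EM7 promoters, a puromycin N-acetyltransferase gene and an SV40 poly(A) signal, could allow puromycin selection in mammalian cells.

The plasmid belongs to a collection made for mapping interactions among human IgSF cell-surface proteins. The depositor notes that some members of this collection may carry an IS4-like transposase insertion upstream of the CMV promoter, but none is annotated here.
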