Features (pLannotate 1.2.2; 21 found; start..end, strand, type, name):
    119..143     -  CDS            KanR (fragment): aminoglycoside phosphotransferase; aph(3')-Ia; confers resistance to kanamycin
    254..842     +  rep_origin     ori: high-copy-number ColE1/pMB1/pBR322/pUC origin of replication
   1067..1084    +  terminator     rrnB T2 terminator (fragment): transcription terminator T2 from the E. coli rrnB gene
   1109..1128    -  CDS            lacZα (fragment): LacZα fragment of β-galactosidase; lacZ fragment
   1584..1600    +  protein_bind   lac operator: The lac repressor binds to the lac operator to inhibit transcription in E. coli. This inhibition can be relieved by adding lactose or isopropyl-β-D-thiogalactopyranoside (IPTG). lac repressor encoded by lacI
   1843..2146    +  enhancer       CMV enhancer: human cytomegalovirus immediate early enhancer
   2147..2350    +  promoter       CMV promoter: human cytomegalovirus (CMV) immediate early promoter
   2486..2529    +  intron         CMV intron (fragment): modified intron A from human cytomegalovirus
   2581..2599    +  promoter       SP6 promoter: promoter for bacteriophage SP6 RNA polymerase
   2603..2640    +  CDS            IgH signal sequence (fragment): signal sequence from the mouse immunoglobulin heavy chain variable region
   2719..3492    +  CDS            GP6 (fragment): GPVI_HUMAN - Experimental evidence at protein level: Swiss-Prot protein existence level 1. Collagen receptor involved in collagen-induced platelet adhesion and activation. Plays a key role in platelet procoagulant activity and subsequent thrombin and fibrin formation. This procoagulant function may contribute to arterial and venous thrombus formation. The signaling pathway involves the FcR gamma-chain, the Src kinases (likely FYN or LYN) and SYK, the adapter protein LAT and leads to the activation of PLCG2. From Homo sapiens (Human).
   3505..4182    +  CDS            IGHG1 (fragment): IGHG1_HUMAN - Experimental evidence at protein level: Swiss-Prot protein existence level 1. Constant region of immunoglobulin heavy chains. Immunoglobulins, also known as antibodies, are membrane-bound or secreted glycoproteins produced by B lymphocytes. In the recognition phase of humoral immunity, the membrane-bound immunoglobulins serve as receptors which, upon binding of a specific antigen, trigger the clonal expansion and differentiation of B lymphocytes into immunoglobulins- secreting plasma cells. Secreted immunoglobulins mediate the effector phase of humoral immunity, which results in
   4397..4508    +  polyA_signal   bGH poly(A) signal: bovine growth hormone polyadenylation signal
   4509..4617    +  rep_origin     f1 ori (fragment): f1 bacteriophage origin of replication; arrow indicates direction of (+) strand synthesis
   4631..4960    +  promoter       SV40 promoter: SV40 enhancer and early promoter
   5008..5055    +  promoter       EM7 promoter: synthetic bacterial promoter&nbsp
   5074..5673    +  CDS            PuroR (fragment): puromycin N-acetyltransferase; pac from Streptomyces; confers resistance to puromycin
   5683..5808    +  CDS            ble (fragment): BLE_KLEPN - Experimental evidence at protein level: Swiss-Prot protein existence level 1. Binding protein with a strong affinity to the bleomycin family of antibiotics. Binds to CL990; an antimitotic-antibiotic compound. From Klebsiella pneumoniae.
   5803..5924    +  polyA_signal   SV40 poly(A) signal: SV40 polyadenylation signal
   5977..6837    -  CDS            AmpR: β-lactamase; bla; confers resistance to ampicillin, carbenicillin, and related antibiotics
   6840..89      -  promoter       AmpR promoter (fragment) (across the origin): bla
>Addgene plasmid #156699 | pD649-HAsp-GP6-Fc(DAPA)-AviTag-6xHis | depositor full sequence | sequence record 302507 | Full Sequence
TTTCAATATTATTGAAGCATTTATCAGGGTTATTGTCTCATGAGCGGATACATATTTGAATGTATTTAGA
AAAATAAACAAATAGGGGTCAGTGTTACAACCAATTAACCAATTCTGAACATTATCGCGAGCCCATTTAT
ACCTGAATATGGCTCATAACACCCCTTGCTCATGACCAAAATCCCTTAACGTGAGTTACGCGCGCGTCGT
TCCACTGAGCGTCAGACCCCGTAGAAAAGATCAAAGGATCTTCTTGAGATCCTTTTTTTCTGCGCGTAAT
CTGCTGCTTGCAAACAAAAAAACCACCGCTACCAGCGGTGGTTTGTTTGCCGGATCAAGAGCTACCAACT
CTTTTTCCGAAGGTAACTGGCTTCAGCAGAGCGCAGATACCAAATACTGTTCTTCTAGTGTAGCCGTAGT
TAGCCCACCACTTCAAGAACTCTGTAGCACCGCCTACATACCTCGCTCTGCTAATCCTGTTACCAGTGGC
TGCTGCCAGTGGCGATAAGTCGTGTCTTACCGGGTTGGACTCAAGACGATAGTTACCGGATAAGGCGCAG
CGGTCGGGCTGAACGGGGGGTTCGTGCACACAGCCCAGCTTGGAGCGAACGACCTACACCGAACTGAGAT
ACCTACAGCGTGAGCTATGAGAAAGCGCCACGCTTCCCGAAGGGAGAAAGGCGGACAGGTATCCGGTAAG
CGGCAGGGTCGGAACAGGAGAGCGCACGAGGGAGCTTCCAGGGGGAAACGCCTGGTATCTTTATAGTCCT
GTCGGGTTTCGCCACCTCTGACTTGAGCGTCGATTTTTGTGATGCTCGTCAGGGGGGCGGAGCCTATGGA
AAAACGCCAGCAACGCGGCCTTTTTACGGTTCCTGGCCTTTTGCTGGCCTTTTGCTCACATGTTCTTTCC
TGCGTTATCCCCTGATTCTGTGGATAACCGTATTACCGCCTTTGAGTGAGCTGATACCGCTCGCCGCAGC
CGAACGACCGAGCGCAGCGAGTCAGTGAGCGAGGAAGCGGAAGGCGAGAGTAGGGAACTGCCAGGCATCA
AACTAAGCAGAAGGCCCCTGACGGATGGCCTTTTTGCGTTTCTACAAACTCTTTCTGTGTTGTAAAACGA
CGGCCAGTCTTAAGCTCGGGCCCCCTGGGCGGTTCTGATAACGAGTAATCGTTAATCCGCAAATAACGTA
AAAACCCGCTTCGGCGGGTTTTTTTATGGGGGGAGTTTAGGGAAAGAGCATTTGTCAGAATATTTAAGGG
CGCCTGTCACTTTGCTTGATATATGAGAATTATTTAACCTTATAAATGAGAAAAAAGCAACGCACTTTAA
ATAAGATACGTTGCTTTTTCGATTGATGAACACCTATAATTAAACTATTCATCTATTATTTATGATTTTT
TGTATATACAATATTTCTAGTTTGTTAAAGAGAATTAAGAAAATAAATCTCGAAAATAATAAAGGGAAAA
TCAGTTTTTGATATCAAAATTATACATGTCAACGATAATACAAAATATAATACAAACTATAAGATGTTAT
CAGTATTTATTATCATTTAGAATAAATTTTGTGTCGCCCTTAATTGTGAGCGGATAACAATTACGAGCTT
CATGCACAGTGGCGTTGACTCAATATTGGCCATTAGCCATATTATTCATTGGTTATATAGCATAAATCAA
TATTGGCTATTGGCCATTGCATACGTTGTATCTATATCATAATATGTACATTTATATTGGCTCATGTCCA
ATATGACCGCCATGTTGGCATTGATTATTGACTAGTTATTAATAGTAATCAATTACGGGGTCATTAGTTC
ATAGCCCATATATGGAGTTCCGCGTTACATAACTTACGGTAAATGGCCCGCCTGGCTGACCGCCCAACGA
CCCCCGCCCATTGACGTCAATAATGACGTATGTTCCCATAGTAACGCCAATAGGGACTTTCCATTGACGT
CAATGGGTGGAGTATTTACGGTAAACTGCCCACTTGGCAGTACATCAAGTGTATCATATGCCAAGTACGC
CCCCTATTGACGTCAATGACGGTAAATGGCCCGCCTGGCATTATGCCCAGTACATGACCTTATGGGACTT
TCCTACTTGGCAGTACATCTACGTATTAGTCATCGCTATTACCATGGTGATGCGGTTTTGGCAGTACATC
AATGGGCGTGGATAGCGGTTTGACTCACGGGGATTTCCAAGTCTCCACCCCATTGACGTCAATGGGAGTT
TGTTTTGGCACCAAAATCAACGGGACTTTCCAAAATGTCGTAACAACTCCGCCCCATTGACGCAAATGGG
CGGTAGGCGTGTACGGTGGGAGGTCTATATAAGCAGAGCTCGTTTAGTGAACCGTCAGATCGCCTGGAGA
CGCCATCCACGCTGTTTTGACCTCCATAGAAGACACCGGGACCGATCCAGCCTCCGCGGCCGGGAACGGT
GCATTGGAACGCGGATTCCCCGTGCCAAGAGTGACGTAAGTACCGCCTATAGAGTCTATAGGCCCACCCC
CTTGGCTTCGTTAGAACGCGGCTACAATTAATACATAACCTTATGTATCATACACATACGATTTAGGTGA
CACTATAGAATAACATCCACTTTGCCTTTCTCTCCACAGGTGTCCACTCCCAGGTCCAACTGCACCTCGG
TTCTATCGAAAACGCGCCTGCTAGCGCCACCATGAAGACCATCATTGCCCTGAGCTACATCTTCTGCCTG
GTGTTCGCTGCGGCCGCCCAATCTGGACCTCTTCCTAAACCTTCTCTGCAGGCCCTGCCTAGCTCTCTGG
TGCCTCTGGAAAAGCCCGTGACACTGAGATGTCAAGGACCTCCTGGCGTGGACCTGTACCGGCTGGAAAA
ACTGAGCAGCAGCAGATACCAGGACCAGGCCGTGCTGTTCATCCCCGCCATGAAGAGAAGCCTGGCCGGC
AGATACAGATGCAGCTACCAGAATGGCAGCCTGTGGTCCCTGCCAAGCGATCAGCTTGAACTGGTGGCTA
CCGGCGTGTTCGCCAAGCCTTCTCTTTCTGCTCAACCTGGACCTGCCGTGTCTAGCGGCGGAGATGTTAC
TCTGCAGTGCCAGACCAGATACGGCTTCGACCAGTTCGCCCTGTACAAAGAGGGCGACCCCGCTCCTTAC
AAGAACCCCGAGAGATGGTACAGAGCCAGCTTTCCCATCATCACCGTGACAGCCGCTCACAGCGGCACCT
ACAGATGCTACAGCTTCAGCAGCAGGGACCCCTATCTTTGGAGCGCCCCTTCTGATCCCCTGGAACTGGT
TGTGACAGGCACCAGCGTTACCCCTAGCAGACTGCCTACAGAGCCTCCTTCTCCTGTGGCCGAATTTTCT
GAGGCCACAGCCGAGCTGACCGTGTCCTTCACCAATGAGGTGTTCACCACCGAGACAAGCCGGTCCATCA
CCGCCTCTCCAAAAGAGTCTGATAGCCCTGCCGGACCTGCCAGACAGTACTACACCAAAGGCGCGCCGGG
CGGCGACAAGACCCACACCTGCCCCCCCTGCCCAGCTCCAGAACTGCTGGGAGGGCCTTCCGTGTTCCTG
TTCCCCCCCAAGCCCAAGGACACCCTGATGATCAGCAGGACCCCCGAGGTGACCTGCGTGGTGGTGGCCG
TGTCCCACGAGGACCCAGAGGTGAAGTTCAACTGGTACGTGGACGGCGTGGAGGTGCACAACGCCAAGAC
CAAGCCCAGAGAGGAGCAGTACAACAGCACCTACAGGGTGGTGTCCGTGCTGACCGTGCTGCACCAGGAC
TGGCTGAACGGCAAAGAATACAAGTGCAAAGTCTCCAACAAGGCCCTGGCTGCCCCAATCGAAAAGACAA
TCAGCAAGGCCAAGGGCCAGCCACGGGAGCCCCAGGTGTACACCCTGCCCCCCAGCCGGGAGGAGATGAC
CAAGAACCAGGTGTCCCTGACCTGTCTGGTGAAGGGCTTCTACCCCAGCGATATCGCCGTGGAGTGGGAG
AGCAACGGCCAGCCCGAGAACAACTACAAGACCACCCCCCCAGTGCTGGACAGCGACGGCAGCTTCTTCC
TGTACAGCAAGCTGACCGTGGACAAGTCCAGGTGGCAGCAGGGCAACGTGTTCAGCTGCAGCGTGATGCA
CGAGGCCCTGCACAACCACTACACCCAGAAGTCCCTGAGCCTGAGCCCCGGCGGCAGCGGTCTTAATGAT
ATTTTCGAGGCTCAGAAGATTGAGTGGCATGAACACCACCACCATCACCACTAAGGCCGGCCTGTAGTCA
CTGGCACAACGCGTTACCCGGTAAGCCAATCGGGTATACACGGTCGTCATACTGCAGACAGGGTTCTTCT
ACTTTGCAAGATAGTCTTGAGTAGTAAAATAAATAGATAGAGAAAATCAGCCTCGACTGTGCCTTCTAGT
TGCCAGCCATCTGTTGTTTGCCCCTCCCCCGTGCCTTCCTTGACCCTGGAAGGTGCCACTCCCACTGTCC
TTTCCTAATAAAATGAGGAAATTGCATCACAACACTCAACCCTATCTCGGTCTATTCTTTTGATTTATAA
GGGATTTTGCCGATTTCGGCCTATTGGTTAAAAAATGAGCTGATTTAACAAAAATTTAACGCGAATTAAT
TCTGTGGAATGTGTGTCAGTTAGGGTGTGGAAAGTCCCCAGGCTCCCCAGCAGGCAGAAGTATGCAAAGC
ATGCATCTCAATTAGTCAGCAACCAGGTGTGGAAAGTCCCCAGGCTCCCCAGCAGGCAGAAGTATGCAAA
GCATGCATCTCAATTAGTCAGCAACCATAGTCCCGCCCCTAACTCCGCCCATCCCGCCCCTAACTCCGCC
CAGTTCCGCCCATTCTCCGCCCCATGGCTGACTAATTTTTTTTATTTATGCAGAGGCCGAGGCCGCCTCT
GCCTCTGAGCTATTCCAGAAGTAGTGAGGAGGCTTTTTTGGAGGCCTAGGCTTTTGCAAAAAGCTCCCGG
GAGCTTGTATATCCATTTTCGGATCTGATCAGCACGTGTTGACAATTAATCATCGGCATAGTATATCGGC
ATAGTATAATACGACAAGGTGAGGAACTAAACCATGACCGAGTACAAGCCCACGGTGCGCCTCGCCACCC
GCGACGACGTCCCCAGGGCCGTACGCACCCTCGCCGCCGCGTTCGCCGACTACCCCGCCACGCGCCACAC
CGTCGATCCGGACCGCCACATCGAGCGGGTCACCGAGCTGCAAGAACTCTTCCTCACGCGCGTCGGGCTC
GACATCGGCAAGGTGTGGGTCGCGGACGACGGCGCCGCGGTGGCGGTCTGGACCACGCCGGAGAGCGTCG
AAGCGGGGGCGGTGTTCGCCGAGATCGGCCCGCGCATGGCCGAGTTGAGCGGTTCCCGGCTGGCCGCGCA
GCAACAGATGGAAGGCCTCCTGGCGCCGCACCGGCCCAAGGAGCCCGCGTGGTTCCTGGCCACCGTCGGC
GTCTCGCCCGACCACCAGGGCAAGGGTCTGGGCAGCGCCGTCGTGCTCCCCGGAGTGGAGGCGGCCGAGC
GCGCCGGGGTGCCCGCCTTCCTGGAGACATCCGCGCCCCGCAACCTCCCCTTCTACGAGCGGCTCGGCTT
CACCGTCACCGCCGACGTCGAGGTGCCCGAAGGACCGCGCACCTGGTGCATGACCCGCAAGCCCGGTGCC
TGACACGTGCTACGAGATTTCGATTCCACCGCCGCCTTCTATGAAAGGTTGGGCTTCGGAATCGTTTTCC
GGGACGCCGGCTGGATGATCCTCCAGCGCGGGGATCTCATGCTGGAGTTCTTCGCCCACCCCAACTTGTT
TATTGCAGCTTATAATGGTTACAAATAAAGCAATAGCATCACAAATTTCACAAATAAAGCATTTTTTTCA
CTGCATTCTAGTTGTGGTTTGTCCAAACTCATCAATGTATCTTATCATGTCTGTATACCGTCGACCTCTA
GCTAGAGCTTGGCGTAATCATGGTCATTACCAATGCTTAATCAGTGAGGCACCTATCTCAGCGATCTGTC
TATTTCGTTCATCCATAGTTGCCTGACTCCCCGTCGTGTAGATAACTACGATACGGGAGGGCTTACCATC
TGGCCCCAGCGCTGCGATGATACCGCGAGAACCACGCTCACCGGCTCCGGATTTATCAGCAATAAACCAG
CCAGCCGGAAGGGCCGAGCGCAGAAGTGGTCCTGCAACTTTATCCGCCTCCATCCAGTCTATTAATTGTT
GCCGGGAAGCTAGAGTAAGTAGTTCGCCAGTTAATAGTTTGCGCAACGTTGTTGCCATCGCTACAGGCAT
CGTGGTGTCACGCTCGTCGTTTGGTATGGCTTCATTCAGCTCCGGTTCCCAACGATCAAGGCGAGTTACA
TGATCCCCCATGTTGTGCAAAAAAGCGGTTAGCTCCTTCGGTCCTCCGATCGTTGTCAGAAGTAAGTTGG
CCGCAGTGTTATCACTCATGGTTATGGCAGCACTGCATAATTCTCTTACTGTCATGCCATCCGTAAGATG
CTTTTCTGTGACTGGTGAGTACTCAACCAAGTCATTCTGAGAATAGTGTATGCGGCGACCGAGTTGCTCT
TGCCCGGCGTCAATACGGGATAATACCGCGCCACATAGCAGAACTTTAAAAGTGCTCATCATTGGAAAAC
GTTCTTCGGGGCGAAAACTCTCAAGGATCTTACCGCTGTTGAGATCCAGTTCGATGTAACCCACTCGTGC
ACCCAACTGATCTTCAGCATCTTTTACTTTCACCAGCGTTTCTGGGTGAGCAAAAACAGGAAGGCAAAAT
GCCGCAAAAAAGGGAATAAGGGCGACACGGAAATGTTGAATACTCATATTCTTCCTT
