>Addgene plasmid #156699 | pD649-HAsp-GP6-Fc(DAPA)-AviTag-6xHis | depositor partial sequence | sequence record 302508 | insert (extracellular domain)
CAATCTGGACCTCTTCCTAAACCTTCTCTGCAGGCCCTGCCTAGCTCTCTGGTGCCTCTGGAAAAGCCCG
TGACACTGAGATGTCAAGGACCTCCTGGCGTGGACCTGTACCGGCTGGAAAAACTGAGCAGCAGCAGATA
CCAGGACCAGGCCGTGCTGTTCATCCCCGCCATGAAGAGAAGCCTGGCCGGCAGATACAGATGCAGCTAC
CAGAATGGCAGCCTGTGGTCCCTGCCAAGCGATCAGCTTGAACTGGTGGCTACCGGCGTGTTCGCCAAGC
CTTCTCTTTCTGCTCAACCTGGACCTGCCGTGTCTAGCGGCGGAGATGTTACTCTGCAGTGCCAGACCAG
ATACGGCTTCGACCAGTTCGCCCTGTACAAAGAGGGCGACCCCGCTCCTTACAAGAACCCCGAGAGATGG
TACAGAGCCAGCTTTCCCATCATCACCGTGACAGCCGCTCACAGCGGCACCTACAGATGCTACAGCTTCA
GCAGCAGGGACCCCTATCTTTGGAGCGCCCCTTCTGATCCCCTGGAACTGGTTGTGACAGGCACCAGCGT
TACCCCTAGCAGACTGCCTACAGAGCCTCCTTCTCCTGTGGCCGAATTTTCTGAGGCCACAGCCGAGCTG
ACCGTGTCCTTCACCAATGAGGTGTTCACCACCGAGACAAGCCGGTCCATCACCGCCTCTCCAAAAGAGT
CTGATAGCCCTGCCGGACCTGCCAGACAGTACTACACCAAA
